>Addgene plasmid #56194 | mCrimson3-CytERM-N-17 | depositor partial sequence | sequence record 87092 | insert sequence
GATCCGCTAGCGCTACCGGACTCAGATCTGGTACCCCTTGCAGCTTCCAGTTGTCAGGAAGAGAAGGCTC
CCATGGATCCTGTGGTGGTGCTGGGGCTCTGTCTCTCCTGTTTGCTTCTCCTTTCACTCTGGAAACAGAG
CTATGGGGGAGGGAAGCTTCGAATTCTGCAGTCGACGGTACCGCGGGCCCGGGATCCACCGGTCGCCACC
ATGGTGAGCAAGGGCGAGGAGCTGATCAAGGAGAACATGCACAGCAAGCTGTACCTGACAGGCAGCGTGA
ACGGCCACCAGTTCAAGTGCACCCACGAAGGGGAGGGCAAGCCCTACGAGGGCACCCAGACCAACAGGAT
CAAGGTGGTGGAGGGAGGCCCCCTGCCGTTCGCATTCGACATCCTGGCCACCATGTTTATGTACGGGAGC
AAGGCCTTCATCAAGTACCCCAAGGGCCTCCCCGATTATTTTAAGCAGTCCTTCCCTGAGGGCTTCACAT
GGGAGAGAACCATGGTGTTCGAAGACGGGGGCACCCTGACCGCCACCCAGGACACCAGCCTCCAGGACGG
CTGCCTCATCTACAACGTGAAGCTGAGAGGGGAGAACTTCCCAGCCAACGGCCCCGTGATGAAGCAGACA
ACACTGGGCTGGGAGCCCAGCACCGAGACCCTGTACCCCGCTGACGGCGCCCTGGAAGGCAGATGCGACA
TGGCCCTGAAGCTCGTGGGCGGGGGCCACCTGCACTGCAACTTCAAGACCACATACAAATCCAAGAAACC
CGCTACAAACCTCAAGATGCCCGGCGTCCACTACGTGGACCGCAGACTGGAAAGAATCAAGGAGGCCGAC
AACGAGACCTACGTCGAGCAGCACGAGGTGGCTGTGGCCAGATACTGCGACCTCCCTAGCAAACTGGGGC
ACAAACTTAATGGCATGGACGAGCTGTACAAGTAAGCGGCCGCGACTCTAGATCATAATCAGCCATACCA
CAT
