>Addgene plasmid #56194 | mCrimson3-CytERM-N-17 | addgene partial sequence | sequence record 147176 | CMV-F 5'-CGCAAATGGGCGGTAGGCGTG-3'
CTGGTTTAGTGAACCGTCAGATCCGCTAGCGCTACCGGACTCAGATCTGGTACCCCTTGCAGCTTCCAGT
TGTCAGGAAGAGAAGGCTCCCATGGATCCTGTGGTGGTGCTGGGGCTCTGTCTCTCCTGTTTGCTTCTCC
TTTCACTCTGGAAACAGAGCTATGGGGGAGGGAAGCTTCGAATTCTGCAGTCGACGGTACCGCGGGCCCG
GGATCCACCGGTCGCCACCATGGTGAGCAAGGGCGAGGAGCTGATCAAGGAGAACATGCACAGCAAGCTG
TACCTGACAGGCAGCGTGAACGGCCACCAGTTCAAGTGCACCCACGAAGGGGAGGGCAAGCCCTACGAGG
GCACCCAGACCAACAGGATCAAGGTGGTGGAGGGAGGCCCCCTGCCGTTCGCATTCGACATCCTGGCCAC
CATGTTTATGTACGGGAGCAAGGCCTTCATCAAGTACCCCAAGGGCCTCCCCGATTATTTTAAGCAGTCC
TTCCCTGAGGGCTTCACATGGGAGAGAACCATGGTGTTCGAAGACGGGGGCACCCTGACCGCCACCCAGG
ACACCAGCCTCCAGGACGGCTGCCTCATCTACAACGTGAAGCTGAGAGGGGAGAACTTCCCAGCCAACGG
CCCCGTGATGAAGCAGACAACACTGGGCTGGGAGCCCAGCACCGAGACCCTGTACCCCGCTGACGGCGCC
CTGGAAGGCAGATGCGACATGGCCCTGAAGCTCGTGGGCGGGGGCCACCTGCACTGCAACTTCAAGACCA
CATACAAATCCAAGAAACCCGCTACAAACCTCAAGATGCCCGGCGTCCACTACGTGGACCGCAGACTGGA
AAGAATCAAGG
