[The description below was written by a language model from this plasmid's Addgene catalogue record.]
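Description:
mCrimson3-CytERM-N-17 is a mammalian expression plasmid built on the mCrimson3-N1 backbone (about 4.75 kb without the insert), an N1-style fusion vector in which a gene of interest is placed upstream of the fluorescent protein coding sequence. It is propagated in E. coli as a high-copy plasmid under kanamycin selection and carries a neomycin resistance marker, so stably transfected mammalian cells can be selected with G418. The record gives no feature table, so the origin of replication and other backbone elements are not itemised, although the listed 3′ sequencing primer implies an SV40 polyadenylation signal downstream of the expression cassette.

The insert is CytERM, the endoplasmic reticulum targeting sequence derived from cytochrome P450, which acts as a membrane anchor holding the fused protein at the cytoplasmic face of the ER. It is expressed from the CMV promoter, a strong constitutive promoter in most mammalian cell lines, and is fused at its C terminus to mCrimson3, a red fluorescent protein with recorded excitation and emission maxima of 588 and 615 nm. The "N-17" in the name likely refers to the N1-type orientation and a linker between the two parts, but the record does not explain this, nor does it state the cloning method or the species of origin of the insert.

The construct is intended as an ER localization marker for fluorescence microscopy, labelling the ER network in live or fixed transfected cells. Its red emission suits it to multicolour imaging alongside green or blue probes.
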