Addgene plasmid #56194: mCrimson3-CytERM-N-17
Purpose: Localization: Endoplasmic Reticulum, Excitation: 588, Emission: 615
Depositing lab: Michael Davidson. Depositing organization: Florida State University, Tallahassee.
Backbone
  Vector backbone: mCrimson3-N1
  Backbone size w/o insert (bp): 4750
  Vector type: Mammalian Expression
  Selectable markers: Neomycin (select with G418)
Growth in bacteria
  Bacterial resistance: Kanamycin, 50 μg/mL
  Growth temperature: 37°C
  Growth strain: DH5alpha
  Copy number: High Copy
Gene/Insert
  Gene/Insert name: CytERM (alt names: Cytochrome p450; NM_001171120.1)
  Promoter: CMV
  Tag / fusion protein: mCrimson3 (C terminal on backbone)
  Cloning method: Unknown
  Sequencing primers: 5′ CMV-F; 3′ SV40pA-R
Terms and licenses: Academic/Nonprofit Terms; Industry Terms
Depositor comments: . Excitation = 588; Emission = 615
How to cite: mCrimson3-CytERM-N-17 was a gift from Michael Davidson (Addgene plasmid # 56194 ; http://n2t.net/addgene:56194 ; RRID:Addgene_56194)
